>Addgene plasmid #205511 | pDRF1-GW ymTq2-T2A-ymScarletl | addgene full sequence | sequence record 437723 | Addgene NGS Result
CAAGCTTCCTGAAACGGAGAAACATAAACAGGCATTGCTGGGATCACCCATACATCACTCTGTTTTGCCT
GACCTTTTCCGGTAATTTGAAAACAAACCCGGTCTCGAAGCGGAGATCCGGCGATAATTACCGCAGAAAT
AAACCCATACACGAGACGTAGAACCAGCCGCACATGGCCGGAGAAACTCCTGCGAGAATTTCGTAAACTC
GCGCGCATTGCATCTGTATTTCCTAATGCGGCACTTCCAGGCCTCGATCGAGACCGTTTATCCATTGCTT
TTTTGTTGTCTTTTTCCCTCGTTCACAGAAAGTCTGAAGAAGCTATAGTAGAACTATGAGCTTTTTTTGT
TTCTGTTTTCCTTTTTTTTTTTTTTACCTCTGTGGAAATTGTTACTCTCACACTCTTTAGTTCGTTTGTT
TGTTTTGTTTATTCCAATTATGACCGGTGACGAAACGTGGTCGATGGTGGGTACCGCTTATGCTCCCCTC
CATTAGTTTCGATTATATAAAAAGGCCAAATATTGTATTATTTTCAAATGTCCTATCATTATCGTCTAAC
ATCTAATTTCTCTTAAATTTTTTCTCTTTCTTTCCTATAACACCAATAGTGAAAATCTTTTTTTCTTCTA
TATCTACAAAAACTTTTTTTTTCTATCAACCTCGTTGATAAATTTTTTCTTTAACAATCGTTAATAATTA
ATTAATTGGAAAATAACCATTTTTTCTCTCTTTTATACACACATTCAAAAGAAAGAAAAAAAATATACCC
CAGCCTCGACTAGTGAATTCGCGGCCATCACAAGTTTGTACAAAAAAGCAGGCTGCTAGCATGGTTAGTA
AAGGTGAAGAATTGTTCACTGGTGTAGTGCCAATTTTAGTAGAATTAGATGGTGACGTTAACGGTCATAA
GTTCTCTGTAAGCGGTGAAGGTGAAGGTGACGCAACATACGGTAAATTAACTTTGAAATTCATTTGTACT
ACAGGTAAATTACCAGTTCCATGGCCAACTTTGGTTACTACTTTGTCTTGGGGTGTTCAATGTTTCGCTA
GATACCCAGATCATATGAAGCAACATGATTTCTTTAAGTCTGCTATGCCAGAAGGTTACGTTCAAGAAAG
AACTATCTTCTTCAAGGATGATGGTAACTATAAGACTAGAGCTGAAGTTAAGTTCGAAGGAGATACTTTA
GTTAATAGAATTGAATTGAAGGGTATTGATTTTAAGGAAGATGGTAATATTTTGGGTCATAAGTTGGAAT
ATAATTACTTCTCTGATAACGTTTACATTACTGCTGATAAGCAAAAGAACGGTATTAAGGCGAACTTCAA
GATTAGACATAACATTGAAGATGGTGGTGTTCAATTAGCTGATCATTACCAACAAAACACTCCAATTGGT
GACGGTCCAGTTTTGTTGCCAGATAACCATTACTTGTCTACTCAATCTAAGTTGTCTAAGGATCCAAACG
AAAAGAGAGATCATATGGTTTTGTTGGAATTCGTTACTGCTGCTGGGATCACTTTAGGTATGGATGAATT
GTATAAAGAGGGCAGAGGAAGTCTTCTAACATGCGGTGACGTGGAGGAGAATCCCGGCCCTGGGGATCCC
GGGATGGTTAGTAAAGGTGAAGCTGTTATAAAAGAATTCATGAGGTTTAAAGTTCATATGGAAGGTTCAA
TGAATGGTCATGAATTTGAAATTGAAGGTGAAGGTGAAGGTAGACCATATGAAGGTACACAAACTGCTAA
ATTGAAAGTTACTAAAGGTGGTCCATTACCATTTTCTTGGGATATTTTGTCTCCACAATTCATGTATGGT
TCTAGAGCTTTTATTAAGCATCCAGCTGATATTCCAGATTATTATAAACAATCTTTTCCTGAAGGTTTTA
AATGGGAAAGAGTTATGAATTTCGAAGATGGTGGTGCTGTTACTGTTACTCAAGATACTTCTTTGGAAGA
TGGTACTTTAATCTATAAAGTTAAATTGAGAGGTACTAATTTTCCACCAGATGGTCCAGTTATGCAAAAG
AAAACTATGGGTTGGGAAGCATCTACTGAAAGATTGTATCCAGAAGATGGTGTTTTGAAAGGAGACATTA
AGATGGCTTTGAGATTGAAAGATGGTGGTCGGTACCTGGCCGACTTCAAGACCACCTATAAAGCTAAAAA
ACCAGTTCAAATGCCAGGTGCATATAATGTTGATAGAAAGTTAGATATAACGTCGCATAACGAGGACTAT
ACTGTAGTTGAACAATATGAACGTAGTGAAGGTAGACATAGTACCGGAGGAATGGATGAATTGTATAAAT
AAGCGGCCGCACCCAGCTTTCTTGTACAAAGTGGTGTAGTTAATTCATGATGGCCGCTGCAGGTCGACCT
CGAGGGGGGGCCCGGTACCCAATTCGCCCTATAGTGAGTCGTATTACGCGCGGATCCAGCTTTGGACTTC
TTCGCCAGAGGTTTGGTCAAGTCTCCAATCAAGGTTGTCGGCTTGTCTACCTTGCCAGAAATTTACGAAA
AGATGGAAAAGGGTCAAATCGTTGGTAGATACGTTGTTGACACTTCTAAATAAGCGAATTTCTTATGATT
TATGATTTTTATTATTAAATAAGTTATAAAAAAAATAAGTGTATACAAATTTTAAAGTGACTCTTAGGTT
TTAAAACGAAAATTCTTATTCTTGAGTAACTCTTTCCTGTAGGTCAGGTTGCTTTCTCAGGTATAGCATG
AGGTCGCTCTTATTGACCACACCTCTACCGGCATGCCAATTCACTGGCCGTCGTTTTACAACGTCGTGAC
TGGGAAAACCCTGGCGTTACCCAACTTAATCGCCTTGCAGCACATCCCCCTTTCGCCAGCTGGCGTAATA
GCGAAGAGGCCCGCACCGATCGCCCTTCCCAACAGTTGCGCAGCCTGAATGGCGAATGGCGCCTGATGCG
GTATTTTCTCCTTACGCATCTGTGCGGTATTTCACACCGCATAATCGGATCGTACTTGTTACCCATCATT
GAATTTTGAACATCCGAACCTGGGAGTTTTCCCTGAAACAGATAGTATATTTGAACCTGTATAATAATAT
ATAGTCTAGCGCTTTACGGAAGACAATGTATGTATTTCGGTTCCTGGAGAAACTATTGCATCTATTGCAT
AGGTAATCTTGCACGTCGCATCCCCGGTTCATTTTCTGCGTTTCCATCTTGCACTTCAATAGCATATCTT
TGTTAACGAAGCATCTGTGCTTCATTTTGTAGAACAAAAATGCAACGCGAGAGCGCTAATTTTTCAAACA
AAGAATCTGAGCTGCATTTTTACAGAACAGAAATGCAACGCGAAAGCGCTATTTTACCAACGAAGAATCT
GTGCTTCATTTTTGTAAAACAAAAATGCAACGCGAGAGCGCTAATTTTTCAAACAAAGAATCTGAGCTGC
ATTTTTACAGAACAGAAATGCAACGCGAGAGCGCTATTTTACCAACAAAGAATCTATACTTCTTTTTTGT
TCTACAAAAATGCATCCCGAGAGCGCTATTTTTCTAACAAAGCATCTTAGATTACTTTTTTTCTCCTTTG
TGCGCTCTATAATGCAGTCTCTTGATAACTTTTTGCACTGTAGGTCCGTTAAGGTTAGAAGAAGGCTACT
TTGGTGTCTATTTTCTCTTCCATAAAAAAAGCCTGACTCCACTTCCCGCGTTTACTGATTACTAGCGAAG
CTGCGGGTGCATTTTTTCAAGATAAAGGCATCCCCGATTATATTCTATACCGATGTGGATTGCGCATACT
TTGTGAACAGAAAGTGATAGCGTTGATGATTCTTCATTGGTCAGAAAATTATGAACGGTTTCTTCTATTT
TGTCTCTATATACTACGTATAGGAAATGTTTACATTTTCGTATTGTTTTCGATTCACTCTATGAATAGTT
CTTACTACAATTTTTTTGTCTAAAGAGTAATACTAGAGATAAACATAAAAAATGTAGAGGTCGAGTTTAG
ATGCAAGTTCAAGGAGCGAAAGGTGGATGGGTAGGTTATATAGGGATATAGCACAGAGATATATAGCAAA
GAGATACTTTTGAGCAATGTTTGTGGAAGCGGTATTCGCAATATTTTAGTAGCTCGTTACAGTCCGGTGC
GTTTTTGGTTTTTTGAAAGTGCGTCTTCAGAGCGCTTTTGGTTTTCAAAAGCGCTCTGAAGTTCCTATAC
TTTCTAGCTAGAGAATAGGAACTTCGGAATAGGAACTTCAAAGCGTTTCCGAAAACGAGCGCTTCCGAAA
ATGCAACGCGAGCTGCGCACATACAGCTCACTGTTCACGTCGCACCTATATCTGCGTGTTGCCTGTATAT
ATATATACATGAGAAGAACGGCATAGTGCGTGTTTATGCTTAAATGCGTACTTATATGCGTCTATTTATG
TAGGATGAAAGGTAGTCTAGTACCTCCTGTGATATTATCCCATTCCATGCGGGGTATCGTATGCTTCCTT
CAGCACTACCCTTTAGCTGTTCTATATGCTGCCACTCCTCAATTGGATTAGTCTCATCCTTCAATGCTAT
CATTTCCTTTGATATTGGATCGATCCGATGATAAGCTGTCAAACATGAGAATTGGGTAATAACTGATATA
ATTAAATTGAAGCTCTAATTTGTGAGTTTAGTATACATGCATTTACTTATAATACAGTTTTTTAGTTTTG
CTGGCCGCATCTTCTCAAATATGCTTCCCAGCCTGCTTTTCTGTAACGTTCACCCTCTACCTTAGCATCC
CTTCCCTTTGCAAATAGTCCTCTTCCAACAATAATAATGTCAGATCCTGTAGAGACCACATCATCCACGG
TTCTATACTGTTGACCCAATGCGTCTCCCTTGTCATCTAAACCCACACCGGGTGTCATAATCAACCAATC
GTAACCTTCATCTCTTCCACCCATGTCTCTTTGAGCAATAAAGCCGATAACAAAATCTTTGTCGCTCTTC
GCAATGTCAACAGTACCCTTAGTATATTCTCCAGTAGATAGGGAGCCCTTGCATGACAATTCTGCTAACA
TCAAAAGGCCTCTAGGTTCCTTTGTTACTTCTTCTGCCGCCTGCTTCAAACCGCTAACAATACCTGGGCC
CACCACACCGTGTGCATTCGTAATGTCTGCCCATTCTGCTATTCTGTATACACCCGCAGAGTACTGCAAT
TTGACTGTATTACCAATGTCAGCAAATTTTCTGTCTTCGAAGAGTAAAAAATTGTACTTGGCGGATAATG
CCTTTAGCGGCTTAACTGTGCCCTCCATGGAAAAATCAGTCAAGATATCCACATGTGTTTTTAGTAAACA
AATTTTGGGACCTAATGCTTCAACTAACTCCAGTAATTCCTTGGTGGTACGAACATCCAATGAAGCACAC
AAGTTTGTTTGCTTTTCGTGCATGATATTAAATAGCTTGGCAGCAACAGGACTAGGATGAGTAGCAGCAC
GTTCCTTATATGTAGCTTTCGACATGATTTATCTTCGTTTCCTGCATGTTTTTGTTCTGTGCAGTTGGGT
TAAGAATACTGGGCAATTTCATGTTTCTTCAACACTACATATGCGTATATATACCAATCTAAGTCTGTGC
TCCTTCCTTCGTTCTTCCTTCTGTTCGGAGATTACCGAATCAAAAAAATTTCAAGGAAACCGAAATCAAA
AAAAAGAATAAAAAAAAAATGATGAATTGAAAAGCTAATTCTTGAAGACGAAAGGGCCTCGTGATACGCC
TATTTTTATAGGTTAATGTCATGATAATAATGGTTTCTTAGACGTCAGGTGGCACTTTTCGGGGAAATGT
GCGCGGAACCCCTATTTGTTTATTTTTCTAAATACATTCAAATATGTATCCGCTCATGAGACAATAACCC
TGATAAATGCTTCAATAATATTGAAAAAGGAAGAGTATGAGTATTCAACATTTCCGTGTCGCCCTTATTC
CCTTTTTTGCGGCATTTTGCCTTCCTGTTTTTGCTCACCCAGAAACGCTGGTGAAAGTAAAAGATGCTGA
AGATCAGTTGGGTGCACGAGTGGGTTACATCGAACTGGATCTCAACAGCGGTAAGATCCTTGAGAGTTTT
CGCCCCGAAGAACGTTTTCCAATGATGAGCACTTTTAAAGTTCTGCTATGTGGCGCGGTATTATCCCGTA
TTGACGCCGGGCAAGAGCAACTCGGTCGCCGCATACACTATTCTCAGAATGACTTGGTTGAGTACTCACC
AGTCACAGAAAAGCATCTTACGGATGGCATGACAGTAAGAGAATTATGCAGTGCTGCCATAACCATGAGT
GATAACACTGCGGCCAACTTACTTCTGACAACGATCGGAGGACCGAAGGAGCTAACCGCTTTTTTGCACA
ACATGGGGGATCATGTAACTCGCCTTGATCGTTGGGAACCGGAGCTGAATGAAGCCATACCAAACGACGA
GCGTGACACCACGATGCCTGTAGCAATGGCAACAACGTTGCGCAAACTATTAACTGGCGAACTACTTACT
CTAGCTTCCCGGCAACAATTAATAGACTGGATGGAGGCGGATAAAGTTGCAGGACCACTTCTGCGCTCGG
CCCTTCCGGCTGGCTGGTTTATTGCTGATAAATCTGGAGCCGGTGAGCGTGGGTCTCGCGGTATCATTGC
AGCACTGGGGCCAGATGGTAAGCCCTCCCGTATCGTAGTTATCTACACGACGGGGAGTCAGGCAACTATG
GATGAACGAAATAGACAGATCGCTGAGATAGGTGCCTCACTGATTAAGCATTGGTAACTGTCAGACCAAG
TTTACTCATATATACTTTAGATTGATTTAAAACTTCATTTTTAATTTAAAAGGATCTAGGTGAAGATCCT
TTTTGATAATCTCATGACCAAAATCCCTTAACGTGAGTTTTCGTTCCACTGAGCGTCAGACCCCGTAGAA
AAGATCAAAGGATCTTCTTGAGATCCTTTTTTTCTGCGCGTAATCTGCTGCTTGCAAACAAAAAAACCAC
CGCTACCAGCGGTGGTTTGTTTGCCGGATCAAGAGCTACCAACTCTTTTTCCGAAGGTAACTGGCTTCAG
CAGAGCGCAGATACCAAATACTGTTCTTCTAGTGTAGCCGTAGTTAGGCCACCACTTCAAGAACTCTGTA
GCACCGCCTACATACCTCGCTCTGCTAATCCTGTTACCAGTGGCTGCTGCCAGTGGCGATAAGTCGTGTC
TTACCGGGTTGGACTCAAGACGATAGTTACCGGATAAGGCGCAGCGGTCGGGCTGAACGGGGGGTTCGTG
CACACAGCCCAGCTTGGAGCGAACGACCTACACCGAACTGAGATACCTACAGCGTGAGCTATGAGAAAGC
GCCACGCTTCCCGAAGGGAGAAAGGCGGACAGGTATCCGGTAAGCGGCAGGGTCGGAACAGGAGAGCGCA
CGAGGGAGCTTCCAGGGGGAAACGCCTGGTATCTTTATAGTCCTGTCGGGTTTCGCCACCTCTGACTTGA
GCGTCGATTTTTGTGATGCTCGTCAGGGGGGCGGAGCCTATGGAAAAACGCCAGCAACGCGGCCTTTTTA
CGGTTCCTGGCCTTTTGCTGGCCTTTTGCTCACATGTTCTTTCCTGCGTTATCCCCTGATTCTGTGGATA
ACCGTATTACCGCCTTTGAGTGAGCTGATACCGCTCGCCGCAGCCGAACGACCGAGCGCAGCGAGTCAGT
GAGCGAGGAAGCGGAAGAGCGCCCAATACGCAAACCGCCTCTCCCCGCGCGTTGGCCGATTCATTAATGC
AGCTGGCACGACAGGTTTCCCGACTGGAAAGCGGGCAGTGAGCGCAACGCAATTAATGTGAGTTAGCTCA
CTCATTAGGCACCCCAGGCTTTACACTTTATGCTTCCGGCTCGTATGTTGTGTGGAATTGTGAGCGGATA
ACAATTTCACACAGGAAACAGCTATGACCATGATTACGCCAAGCTTACCGCATCAGGAAATTGTAAGCGT
TAATATTTTGTTAAAATTCGCGTTAAATTTTTGTTAAATCAGCTCATTTTTTAACCAATAGGCCGAAATC
GGCAAAATCCCTTATAAATCAAAAGAATAGACCGAGATAGGGT
[37 nt withheld, positions 8094-8130]
AAAGAACGTGGACTCCAACGTCAAAGG
[49 nt withheld, positions 8158-8206]
T
[91 nt withheld, positions 8208-8298]
G
[124 nt withheld, positions 8300-8423]
CCATTCGC
Features (pLannotate 1.2.2; 26 found; start..end, strand, type, name):
      3..257     -  CDS            BRP1 (fragment): BRP1_YEAST - Protein predicted: Swiss-Prot protein existence level 4. From Saccharomyces cerevisiae (strain ATCC 204508 / S288c) (Baker's yeast).
    359..375     -  promoter       ARG4 promoter (fragment): S. cerevisiae ARG4
    480..563     +  CDS            YG007_YEAST: Protein predicted: Swiss-Prot protein existence level 4. From Saccharomyces cerevisiae (strain ATCC 204508 / S288c) (Baker's yeast).
    800..824     +  protein_bind   attB1: mutant version of attB; recombination site for the Gateway® BP reaction BP Clonase™
    831..1547    +  CDS            mTurquoise2: mTurquoise2 is a basic (constitutively fluorescent) cyan fluorescent protein published in 2012, derived from Aequorea victoria. It is reported to be a rapidly-maturing monomer with very low acid sensitivity.
   1614..2309    +  CDS            mScarlet-I: mScarlet-I is a basic (constitutively fluorescent) red fluorescent protein published in 2016, derived from synthetic construct. It is reported to be a rapidly-maturing monomer with moderate acid sensitivity.
   2321..2345    -  protein_bind   attB2: mutant version of attB; recombination site for the Gateway® BP reaction BP Clonase™
   2373..2399    +  misc_feature   MCS (fragment): pBluescript multiple cloning site
   2408..2426    -  promoter       T7 promoter: promoter for bacteriophage T7 RNA polymerase
   2427..2570    +  CDS            ADH1 (fragment): ADH1_YEAST - Also known as ADC1. Experimental evidence at protein level: Swiss-Prot protein existence level 1. This isozyme preferentially catalyzes the conversion of primary unbranched alcohols to their corresponding aldehydes. Also shows activity toward secondary alcohols. From Saccharomyces cerevisiae (strain ATCC 204508 / S288c) (Baker's yeast).
   2574..2761    +  terminator     ADH1 terminator: S. cerevisiae ADH1; transcription terminator for the S. cerevisiae alcohol dehydrogenase 1 (ADH1) gene
   2769..2926    +  CDS            lacZα (fragment): LacZα fragment of β-galactosidase; lacZ fragment
   2932..2983    -  misc_feature   bom (fragment): basis of mobility region from pBR322
   2988..3071    +  CDS            RAF1 (fragment): RAF_YEAST - Experimental evidence at transcript level: Swiss-Prot protein existence level 2. Antagonizes transcriptional repression of recombinase FLP by REP1-REP2. May play a role in plasmid partitioning. From Saccharomyces cerevisiae (strain ATCC 204508 / S288c) (Baker's yeast).
   3225..4571    -  rep_origin     2μ ori: yeast 2μ plasmid origin of replication
   4576..4592    -  promoter       tet promoter (fragment): E. coli promoter for tetracycline efflux protein gene
   4682..5485    -  CDS            URA3: orotidine-5'-phosphate decarboxylase, required for uracil biosynthesis; S. cerevisiae URA3; yeast auxotrophic marker, counterselectable with 5-fluoroorotic acid (5-FOA)
   5486..5701    -  promoter       URA3 promoter: S. cerevisiae URA3
   5812..5916    +  promoter       AmpR promoter: bla
   5917..6777    +  CDS            AmpR: β-lactamase; bla; confers resistance to ampicillin, carbenicillin, and related antibiotics
   6948..7536    +  rep_origin     ori: high-copy-number ColE1/pMB1/pBR322/pUC origin of replication
   7719..7811    +  CDS            lacI (fragment): lac repressor; lacI; The lac repressor binds to the lac operator to inhibit transcription in E. coli. This inhibition can be relieved by adding lactose or isopropyl-β-D-thiogalactopyranoside (IPTG).
   7824..7845    +  protein_bind   CAP binding site: CAP binding activates transcription in the presence of cAMP. E. coli catabolite activator protein
   7860..7890    +  promoter       lac promoter: promoter for the E. coli lac operon
   7898..7914    +  protein_bind   lac operator: The lac repressor binds to the lac operator to inhibit transcription in E. coli. This inhibition can be relieved by adding lactose or isopropyl-β-D-thiogalactopyranoside (IPTG). lac repressor encoded by lacI
   7995..8423    -  rep_origin     f1 ori (sequence partly withheld): f1 bacteriophage origin of replication; arrow indicates direction of (+) strand synthesis
