[The description below was written by a language model from this plasmid's Addgene catalogue record and pLannotate feature annotations shown in this document.]
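Description:
pDRF1-GW ymTq2-T2A-ymScarletl is an 8.4 kb yeast–E. coli shuttle plasmid built on the Gateway-compatible pDRF1-GW yeast expression backbone. In bacteria it is maintained at high copy through a ColE1/pUC-type origin and selected with ampicillin via the β-lactamase gene. An f1 origin and remnants of a lac promoter/lacZα cloning region are also present as backbone carry-over. In Saccharomyces cerevisiae it replicates episomally at multiple copies from the 2μ origin and is selected by uracil prototrophy through URA3 with its own promoter, a marker that can also be counterselected with 5-fluoroorotic acid.

The payload is a synthetic bicistronic reporter flanked by attB1 and attB2 sites. It consists of the cyan fluorescent protein mTurquoise2 followed by the red fluorescent protein mScarlet-I. The "y" prefixes in the name suggest yeast-adapted coding sequences, though the record does not say so explicitly. The T2A element named in the insert is not annotated separately but would occupy the short gap between the two reading frames. Such 2A peptides cause ribosomal skipping, so that a single transcript yields two separate proteins in roughly equimolar amounts. The ADH1 terminator lies downstream of the cassette. The yeast promoter driving expression is not annotated by name. The region upstream of attB1 matches only fragments of S. cerevisiae genomic sequence, so the record does not identify the promoter.

The stated purpose is simply expression of the two fluorescent proteins in yeast. A co-expressed cyan/red pair of this kind could serve as an unlinked control for FRET measurements or as a ratiometric fluorescence reference, but the record does not specify an application.
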