Addgene plasmid #205511: pDRF1-GW ymTq2-T2A-ymScarletl
Purpose: Expression of ymTq2-T2A-ymScarletl in yeast
Depositing lab: Bas Teusink. Depositing organization: Vrije Universiteit Amsterdam.
Backbone
  Vector backbone: pDRF1-GW
  Vector type: Yeast Expression
Growth in bacteria
  Bacterial resistance: Ampicillin, 100 μg/mL
  Growth temperature: 37°C
  Growth strain: DH5alpha
  Copy number: High Copy
Gene/Insert
  Gene/Insert name: ymTq2-T2A-ymScarletl
  Species: Synthetic
  Cloning method: Restriction Enzyme; 5′ cloning site unknown (unknown if destroyed); 3′ cloning site unknown (unknown if destroyed)
Terms and licenses: Academic/Nonprofit Terms; Industry Terms: Not Available to Industry
How to cite: pDRF1-GW ymTq2-T2A-ymScarletl was a gift from Bas Teusink (Addgene plasmid # 205511 ; http://n2t.net/addgene:205511 ; RRID:Addgene_205511)
